Addgene plasmid #242128: pcDNA-DEST40-SIRT5
Purpose: Expression in mammalian cells
Depositing lab: J. Carl Barrett & Izumi Horikawa. Depositing organization: National Cancer Institute (NCI). Publication: Evolutionarily conserved and nonconserved cellular localizations and functions of human SIRT proteins. Michishita E, Park JY, Burneskis JM, Barrett JC, Horikawa I. Mol Biol Cell. 2005 Oct;16(10):4623-35. doi: 10.1091/mbc.e05-01-0033. Epub 2005 Aug 3. PubMed 16079181.
Backbone
  Vector backbone: pcDNA-DEST40
  Backbone manufacturer: Invitrogen
  Backbone size w/o insert (bp): 7143
  Vector type: Mammalian Expression
Growth in bacteria
  Bacterial resistance: Ampicillin, 100 μg/mL
  Growth temperature: 37°C
  Growth strain: DH5alpha
  Copy number: High Copy
Gene/Insert
  Gene/Insert name: SIRT5
  Species: H. sapiens (human)
  Insert size (bp): 930
  Entrez Gene: SIRT5 (a.k.a. SIR2L5)
  Promoter: CMV
  Tag / fusion protein: V5-6xHis (C terminal on insert)
  Cloning method: Gateway Cloning
Terms and licenses: Academic/Nonprofit Terms; Industry Terms: Not Available to Industry
How to cite: pcDNA-DEST40-SIRT5 was a gift from J. Carl Barrett & Izumi Horikawa (Addgene plasmid # 242128 ; http://n2t.net/addgene:242128 ; RRID:Addgene_242128)
