[The description below was written by a language model from this plasmid's Addgene catalogue record and pLannotate feature annotations shown in this document.]
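Description:
pcDNA-DEST40-SIRT5 is a mammalian expression plasmid built on the Invitrogen pcDNA-DEST40 Gateway destination backbone, carrying the human SIRT5 coding sequence (930 bp). It is propagated in E. coli through a high-copy ColE1/pUC-type origin and selected with ampicillin via the β-lactamase (AmpR) gene and its own promoter. An f1 phage origin is also present. For selection in mammalian cells, the backbone includes a neomycin phosphotransferase (neo) cassette driven by the SV40 enhancer/early promoter and terminated by an SV40 polyadenylation signal, which allows G418 selection of stable transfectants. The sequenced plasmid is 6,457 nt, smaller than the listed empty backbone, consistent with the Gateway reaction replacing the destination cassette with the shorter insert.

The SIRT5 open reading frame sits between attB1 and attB2 sites, the footprints left by Gateway recombination into the destination vector. Transcription is driven by the human cytomegalovirus immediate-early enhancer and promoter and terminated by the bovine growth hormone poly(A) signal. A T7 promoter upstream of attB1 permits in vitro transcription. Downstream of attB2, a V5 epitope is annotated. The catalogue describes a C-terminal V5-6xHis fusion, although the His tag itself is not called in the feature table. These tags support antibody detection and metal-affinity purification. Short hits annotated as an HIV-1 LTR, ble and lacI are fragments only and are probably not functional parts.

SIRT5 is an NAD-dependent lysine demalonylase, desuccinylase and deglutarylase. The construct is intended for expressing tagged SIRT5 in mammalian cells, and the associated work examined the cellular localizations and functions of the human SIRT proteins.
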