Features (pLannotate 1.2.2; 23 found; start..end, strand, type, name):
     28..80      -  misc_feature   bom (fragment): basis of mobility region from pBR322
    235..614     +  enhancer       CMV enhancer: human cytomegalovirus immediate early enhancer
    615..818     +  promoter       CMV promoter: human cytomegalovirus (CMV) immediate early promoter
    814..847     +  LTR            5' LTR (truncated) (fragment): truncated 5' long terminal repeat (LTR) from HIV-1
    863..881     +  promoter       T7 promoter: promoter for bacteriophage T7 RNA polymerase
    911..935     +  protein_bind   attB1: mutant version of attB; recombination site for the Gateway® BP reaction BP Clonase™
    956..1885    +  CDS            SIRT5: SIR5_HUMAN - Also known as SIR2L5. Experimental evidence at protein level: Swiss-Prot protein existence level 1. NAD-dependent lysine demalonylase, desuccinylase and deglutarylase that specifically removes malonyl, succinyl and glutaryl groups on target proteins (PubMed:21908771, PubMed:22076378, PubMed:24703693, PubMed:29180469). Activates CPS1 and contributes to the regulation of blood ammonia levels during prolonged fasting: acts by mediating desuccinylation and deglutarylation of CPS1, thereby increasing CPS1 activity in response to elevated NAD levels during fasting (PubMed:22076378, PubM
   1905..1929    -  protein_bind   attB2: mutant version of attB; recombination site for the Gateway® BP reaction BP Clonase™
   1955..1996    +  CDS            V5 tag: epitope tag from simian virus 5
   2052..2276    +  polyA_signal   bGH poly(A) signal: bovine growth hormone polyadenylation signal
   2280..2301    +  promoter       SV40 promoter (fragment): SV40 enhancer and early promoter
   2322..2750    +  rep_origin     f1 ori (sequence partly withheld): f1 bacteriophage origin of replication; arrow indicates direction of (+) strand synthesis
   2764..3093    +  promoter       SV40 promoter: SV40 enhancer and early promoter
   3160..3951    +  CDS            neo: KKA2_KLEPN - Also known as kan, nptII. Experimental evidence at protein level: Swiss-Prot protein existence level 1. Resistance to kanamycin, neomycin, paromomycin, ribostamycin, butirosin and gentamicin B. From Klebsiella pneumoniae.
   3977..4135    +  CDS            ble (fragment): BLE_KLEPN - Experimental evidence at protein level: Swiss-Prot protein existence level 1. Binding protein with a strong affinity to the bleomycin family of antibiotics. Binds to CL990; an antimitotic-antibiotic compound. From Klebsiella pneumoniae.
   4130..4251    +  polyA_signal   SV40 poly(A) signal: SV40 polyadenylation signal
   4324..4340    -  protein_bind   lac operator: The lac repressor binds to the lac operator to inhibit transcription in E. coli. This inhibition can be relieved by adding lactose or isopropyl-β-D-thiogalactopyranoside (IPTG). lac repressor encoded by lacI
   4348..4378    -  promoter       lac promoter: promoter for the E. coli lac operon
   4393..4414    -  protein_bind   CAP binding site: CAP binding activates transcription in the presence of cAMP. E. coli catabolite activator protein
   4427..4519    -  CDS            lacI (fragment): lac repressor; lacI; The lac repressor binds to the lac operator to inhibit transcription in E. coli. This inhibition can be relieved by adding lactose or isopropyl-β-D-thiogalactopyranoside (IPTG).
   4702..5290    -  rep_origin     ori: high-copy-number ColE1/pMB1/pBR322/pUC origin of replication
   5461..6321    -  CDS            AmpR: β-lactamase; bla; confers resistance to ampicillin, carbenicillin, and related antibiotics
   6322..6426    -  promoter       AmpR promoter: bla
>Addgene plasmid #242128 | pcDNA-DEST40-SIRT5 | addgene full sequence | sequence record 483565 | Addgene NGS Result
GACGGATCGGGAGATCTCCCGATCCCCTATGGTGCACTCTCAGTACAATCTGCTCTGATGCCGCATAGTT
AAGCCAGTATCTGCTCCCTGCTTGTGTGTTGGAGGTCGCTGAGTAGTGCGCGAGCAAAATTTAAGCTACA
ACAAGGCAAGGCTTGACCGACAATTGCATGAAGAATCTGCTTAGGGTTAGGCGTTTTGCGCTGCTTCGCG
ATGTACGGGCCAGATATACGCGTTGACATTGATTATTGACTAGTTATTAATAGTAATCAATTACGGGGTC
ATTAGTTCATAGCCCATATATGGAGTTCCGCGTTACATAACTTACGGTAAATGGCCCGCCTGGCTGACCG
CCCAACGACCCCCGCCCATTGACGTCAATAATGACGTATGTTCCCATAGTAACGCCAATAGGGACTTTCC
ATTGACGTCAATGGGTGGAGTATTTACGGTAAACTGCCCACTTGGCAGTACATCAAGTGTATCATATGCC
AAGTACGCCCCCTATTGACGTCAATGACGGTAAATGGCCCGCCTGGCATTATGCCCAGTACATGACCTTA
TGGGACTTTCCTACTTGGCAGTACATCTACGTATTAGTCATCGCTATTACCATGGTGATGCGGTTTTGGC
AGTACATCAATGGGCGTGGATAGCGGTTTGACTCACGGGGATTTCCAAGTCTCCACCCCATTGACGTCAA
TGGGAGTTTGTTTTGGCACCAAAATCAACGGGACTTTCCAAAATGTCGTAACAACTCCGCCCCATTGACG
CAAATGGGCGGTAGGCGTGTACGGTGGGAGGTCTATATAAGCAGAGCTCTCTGGCTAACTAGAGAACCCA
CTGCTTACTGGCTTATCGAAATTAATACGACTCACTATAGGGAGACCCAAGCTGGCTAGTTAAGCTATCA
ACAAGTTTGTACAAAAAAGCAGGCTCCGCGGCCGCCCCCTTCACCATGCGACCTCTCCAGATTGTCCCAA
GTCGATTGATTTCCCAGCTATATTGTGGCCTGAAGCCTCCAGCGTCCACACGAAACCAGATTTGCCTGAA
AATGGCTCGGCCAAGTTCAAGTATGGCAGATTTTCGAAAGTTTTTTGCAAAAGCAAAGCACATAGTCATC
ATCTCAGGAGCTGGTGTTAGTGCAGAAAGTGGTGTTCCGACCTTCAGAGGAGCTGGAGGTTATTGGAGAA
AATGGCAAGCCCAGGACCTGGCGACTCCCCTGGCCTTTGCCCACAACCCGTCCCGGGTGTGGGAGTTCTA
CCACTACCGGCGGGAGGTCATGGGGAGCAAGGAGCCCAACGCCGGGCACCGCGCCATAGCCGAGTGTGAG
ACCCGGCTGGGCAAGCAGGGCCGGCGGGTCGTGGTCATCACCCAGAACATCGATGAGCTGCACCGCAAGG
CTGGCACCAAGAACCTTCTGGAGATCCATGGTAGCTTATTTAAAACTCGATGTACCTCTTGTGGAGTTGT
GGCTGAGAATTACAAGAGTCCAATTTGTCCAGCTTTATCAGGAAAAGGTGCTCCAGAACCTGGAACTCAA
GATGCCAGCATCCCAGTTGAGAAACTTCCCCGGTGTGAAGAGGCAGGCTGCGGGGGCTTGCTGCGACCTC
ACGTCGTGTGGTTTGGAGAAAACCTGGATCCTGCCATTCTGGAGGAGGTTGACAGAGAGCTCGCCCACTG
TGATTTATGTCTAGTGGTGGGCACTTCCTCTGTGGTGTACCCAGCAGCCATGTTTGCCCCCCAGGTGGCT
GCCAGGGGCGTGCCAGTGGCTGAATTTAACACGGAGACCACCCCAGCTACGAACAGATTCAGGTTTCATT
TCCAGGGACCCTGTGGAACGACTCTTCCTGAAGCCCTTGCCTGTCATGAAAATGAAACTGTTTCTTTTAA
GGGTGGGCGCGCCGACCCAGCTTTCTTGTACAAAGTGGTTGATCTAGAGGGCCCGCGGTTCGAAGGTAAG
CCTATCCCTAACCCTCTCCTCGGTCTCGATTCTACGCGTACCGGTCATCATCACCATCACCATTGAGTTT
AAACCCGCTGATCAGCCTCGACTGTGCCTTCTAGTTGCCAGCCATCTGTTGTTTGCCCCTCCCCCGTGCC
TTCCTTGACCCTGGAAGGTGCCACTCCCACTGTCCTTTCCTAATAAAATGAGGAAATTGCATCGCATTGT
CTGAGTAGGTGTCATTCTATTCTGGGGGGTGGGGTGGGGCAGGACAGCAAGGGGGAGGATTGGGAAGACA
ATAGCAGGCATGCTGGGGATGCGGTGGGCTCTATGGCTTCTGAGGCGGAAAGAACCAGCTGGGGCTCTAG
GGGGTATCCCC
[124 nt withheld, positions 2322-2445]
C
[91 nt withheld, positions 2447-2537]
A
[49 nt withheld, positions 2539-2587]
CCTTTGACGTTGGAGTCCACGTTCTTT
[37 nt withheld, positions 2615-2651]
ACCCTATCTCGGTCTATTCTTTTGATTTATAAGGGATTTTGCCGATTTCGGCCTATTGGTTAAAAAATGA
GCTGATTTAACAAAAATTTAACGCGAATTAATTCTGTGGAATGTGTGTCAGTTAGGGTGTGGAAAGTCCC
CAGGCTCCCCAGCAGGCAGAAGTATGCAAAGCATGCATCTCAATTAGTCAGCAACCAGGTGTGGAAAGTC
CCCAGGCTCCCCAGCAGGCAGAAGTATGCAAAGCATGCATCTCAATTAGTCAGCAACCATAGTCCCGCCC
CTAACTCCGCCCATCCCGCCCCTAACTCCGCCCAGTTCCGCCCATTCTCCGCCCCATGGCTGACTAATTT
TTTTTATTTATGCAGAGGCCGAGGCCGCCTCTGCCTCTGAGCTATTCCAGAAGTAGTGAGGAGGCTTTTT
TGGAGGCCTAGGCTTTTGCAAAAAGCTCCCGGGAGCTTGTATATCCATTTTCGGATCTGATCAAGAGACA
GGATGAGGATCGTTTCGCATGATTGAACAAGATGGATTGCACGCAGGTTCTCCGGCCGCTTGGGTGGAGA
GGCTATTCGGCTATGACTGGGCACAACAGACAATCGGCTGCTCTGATGCCGCCGTGTTCCGGCTGTCAGC
GCAGGGGCGCCCGGTTCTTTTTGTCAAGACCGACCTGTCCGGTGCCCTGAATGAACTGCAGGACGAGGCA
GCGCGGCTATCGTGGCTGGCCACGACGGGCGTTCCTTGCGCAGCTGTGCTCGACGTTGTCACTGAAGCGG
GAAGGGACTGGCTGCTATTGGGCGAAGTGCCGGGGCAGGATCTCCTGTCATCTCACCTTGCTCCTGCCGA
GAAAGTATCCATCATGGCTGATGCAATGCGGCGGCTGCATACGCTTGATCCGGCTACCTGCCCATTCGAC
CACCAAGCGAAACATCGCATCGAGCGAGCACGTACTCGGATGGAAGCCGGTCTTGTCGATCAGGATGATC
TGGACGAAGAGCATCAGGGGCTCGCGCCAGCCGAACTGTTCGCCAGGCTCAAGGCGCGCATGCCCGACGG
CGAGGATCTCGTCGTGACCCATGGCGATGCCTGCTTGCCGAATATCATGGTGGAAAATGGCCGCTTTTCT
GGATTCATCGACTGTGGCCGGCTGGGTGTGGCGGACCGCTATCAGGACATAGCGTTGGCTACCCGTGATA
TTGCTGAAGAGCTTGGCGGCGAATGGGCTGACCGCTTCCTCGTGCTTTACGGTATCGCCGCTCCCGATTC
GCAGCGCATCGCCTTCTATCGCCTTCTTGACGAGTTCTTCTGAGCGGGACTCTGGGGTTCGCGAAATGAC
CGACCAAGCGACGCCCAACCTGCCATCACGAGATTTCGATTCCACCGCCGCCTTCTATGAAAGGTTGGGC
TTCGGAATCGTTTTCCGGGACGCCGGCTGGATGATCCTCCAGCGCGGGGATCTCATGCTGGAGTTCTTCG
CCCACCCCAACTTGTTTATTGCAGCTTATAATGGTTACAAATAAAGCAATAGCATCACAAATTTCACAAA
TAAAGCATTTTTTTCACTGCATTCTAGTTGTGGTTTGTCCAAACTCATCAATGTATCTTATCATGTCTGT
ATACCGTCGACCTCTAGCTAGAGCTTGGCGTAATCATGGTCATAGCTGTTTCCTGTGTGAAATTGTTATC
CGCTCACAATTCCACACAACATACGAGCCGGAAGCATAAAGTGTAAAGCCTGGGGTGCCTAATGAGTGAG
CTAACTCACATTAATTGCGTTGCGCTCACTGCCCGCTTTCCAGTCGGGAAACCTGTCGTGCCAGCTGCAT
TAATGAATCGGCCAACGCGCGGGGAGAGGCGGTTTGCGTATTGGGCGCTCTTCCGCTTCCTCGCTCACTG
ACTCGCTGCGCTCGGTCGTTCGGCTGCGGCGAGCGGTATCAGCTCACTCAAAGGCGGTAATACGGTTATC
CACAGAATCAGGGGATAACGCAGGAAAGAACATGTGAGCAAAAGGCCAGCAAAAGGCCAGGAACCGTAAA
AAGGCCGCGTTGCTGGCGTTTTTCCATAGGCTCCGCCCCCCTGACGAGCATCACAAAAATCGACGCTCAA
GTCAGAGGTGGCGAAACCCGACAGGACTATAAAGATACCAGGCGTTTCCCCCTGGAAGCTCCCTCGTGCG
CTCTCCTGTTCCGACCCTGCCGCTTACCGGATACCTGTCCGCCTTTCTCCCTTCGGGAAGCGTGGCGCTT
TCTCATAGCTCACGCTGTAGGTATCTCAGTTCGGTGTAGGTCGTTCGCTCCAAGCTGGGCTGTGTGCACG
AACCCCCCGTTCAGCCCGACCGCTGCGCCTTATCCGGTAACTATCGTCTTGAGTCCAACCCGGTAAGACA
CGACTTATCGCCACTGGCAGCAGCCACTGGTAACAGGATTAGCAGAGCGAGGTATGTAGGCGGTGCTACA
GAGTTCTTGAAGTGGTGGCCTAACTACGGCTACACTAGAAGAACAGTATTTGGTATCTGCGCTCTGCTGA
AGCCAGTTACCTTCGGAAAAAGAGTTGGTAGCTCTTGATCCGGCAAACAAACCACCGCTGGTAGCGGTGG
TTTTTTTGTTTGCAAGCAGCAGATTACGCGCAGAAAAAAAGGATCTCAAGAAGATCCTTTGATCTTTTCT
ACGGGGTCTGACGCTCAGTGGAACGAAAACTCACGTTAAGGGATTTTGGTCATGAGATTATCAAAAAGGA
TCTTCACCTAGATCCTTTTAAATTAAAAATGAAGTTTTAAATCAATCTAAAGTATATATGAGTAAACTTG
GTCTGACAGTTACCAATGCTTAATCAGTGAGGCACCTATCTCAGCGATCTGTCTATTTCGTTCATCCATA
GTTGCCTGACTCCCCGTCGTGTAGATAACTACGATACGGGAGGGCTTACCATCTGGCCCCAGTGCTGCAA
TGATACCGCGAGACCCACGCTCACCGGCTCCAGATTTATCAGCAATAAACCAGCCAGCCGGAAGGGCCGA
GCGCAGAAGTGGTCCTGCAACTTTATCCGCCTCCATCCAGTCTATTAATTGTTGCCGGGAAGCTAGAGTA
AGTAGTTCGCCAGTTAATAGTTTGCGCAACGTTGTTGCCATTGCTACAGGCATCGTGGTGTCACGCTCGT
CGTTTGGTATGGCTTCATTCAGCTCCGGTTCCCAACGATCAAGGCGAGTTACATGATCCCCCATGTTGTG
CAAAAAAGCGGTTAGCTCCTTCGGTCCTCCGATCGTTGTCAGAAGTAAGTTGGCCGCAGTGTTATCACTC
ATGGTTATGGCAGCACTGCATAATTCTCTTACTGTCATGCCATCCGTAAGATGCTTTTCTGTGACTGGTG
AGTACTCAACCAAGTCATTCTGAGAATAGTGTATGCGGCGACCGAGTTGCTCTTGCCCGGCGTCAATACG
GGATAATACCGCGCCACATAGCAGAACTTTAAAAGTGCTCATCATTGGAAAACGTTCTTCGGGGCGAAAA
CTCTCAAGGATCTTACCGCTGTTGAGATCCAGTTCGATGTAACCCACTCGTGCACCCAACTGATCTTCAG
CATCTTTTACTTTCACCAGCGTTTCTGGGTGAGCAAAAACAGGAAGGCAAAATGCCGCAAAAAAGGGAAT
AAGGGCGACACGGAAATGTTGAATACTCATACTCTTCCTTTTTCAATATTATTGAAGCATTTATCAGGGT
TATTGTCTCATGAGCGGATACATATTTGAATGTATTTAGAAAAATAAACAAATAGGGGTTCCGCGCACAT
TTCCCCGAAAAGTGCCACCTGACGTC
